>Addgene plasmid #108416 | pAAV-Syn-miRFP | addgene full sequence | sequence record 211611 | Addgene NGS Result
GACTGCAGAGGGCCCTGCGTATGAGTGCAAGTGGGTTTTAGGACCAGGATGAGGCGGGGTGGGGGTGCCT
ACCTGACGACCGACCCCGACCCACTGGACAAGCACCCAACCCCCATTCCCCAAATTGCGCATCCCCTATC
AGAGAGGGGGAGGGGAAACAGGATGCGGCGAGGCGCGTGCGCACTGCCAGCTTCAGCACCGCGGACAGTG
CCTTCGCCCCCGCCTGGCGGCGCGCGCCACCGCCGCCTCAGCACTGAAGGCGCGCTGACGTCACTCGCCG
GTCCCCCGCAAACTCCCCTTCCCGGCCACCTTGGTCGCGTCCGCGCCGCCGCCGGCCCAGCCGGACCGCA
CCACGCGAGGCGCGAGATAGGGGGGCACGGGCGCGACCATCTGCGCTGCGGCGCCGGCGACTCAGCGCTG
CCTCAGTCTGCGGTGGGCAGCGGAGGAGTCGTGTCGTGCCTGAGAGCGCAGTCGAGTAGGATCCGCCACC
ATGGTCGCAGGACACGCAAGTGGAAGCCCCGACTTTGGAACCGCCGATCCGAGCGACTGTGAGAGAGAAG
AAATCCATCTGGCCGGATCCATCCAGCCACACGGAACACTGCTGGTGGTCTCCGAGCCTGACCATAGAAT
CATTCAGGCATCTGCCAACGCCGCTGAATTCCTGAATCTGGGAAGTGTGCTGGGAGTCCCCCTGGCTGAG
ATCGACGGGGATCTGCTGATCAAGATTCTGCCCCACCTGGACCCTACCGCAGAAGGAATGCCAGTGGCCG
TCAGGTGCCGCATTGGAAACCCCTCCACAGAGTACGATGGACTGATGCATCGACCACCTGAAGGAGGACT
GATCATTGAGCTGGAACGGGCTGGGCCACCCATTGATCTGAGCGGAACACTGGCTCCCGCACTGGAGCGA
ATTCGAACTGCAGGATCCCTGAGGGCTCTGTGCGACGATACTGCACTGCTGTTCCAGCAGTGTACCGGCT
ACGACCGAGTGATGGTCTATCGGTTCGATGAACAGGGGCACGGAGAGGTGTATTCAGAAATACATGTGAC
TGGACTGGAGAGCTACTTTGGCAACAGGTATCCTAGCTCCCTCGTGCCACAGATGGCCCGGAGACTGTAC
GAAAGACAGAGGGTGCGCGTCCTGGTGGATGTCTCTTATCAGCCTGTGCCACTGGAGCCAAGACTGAGTC
CCCTGACTGGCAGGGACCTGGATATGTCAGGGTGTTTTCTGCGCTCTATGAGTCCTACTCACCTGCAGTT
CCTGAAGAATATGGGCGTGCGGGCAACACTGGTGGTCAGCCTGGTGGTCGGAGGCAAACTGTGGGGGCTG
GTGATCTGCCACCATTATCTGCCACGCTTCATCCATTTTGAGCTGCGAGCAATTTGTGAGCTGCTGGCCG
AAGCTATCGCAACCCGCATTACAGCCCTGTAAGAATTCCGTACAAAGCTTATCGATAATCAACCTCTGGA
TTACAAAATTTGTGAAAGATTGACTGGTATTCTTAACTATGTTGCTCCTTTTACGCTATGTGGATACGCT
GCTTTAATGCCTTTGTATCATGCTATTGCTTCCCGTATGGCTTTCATTTTCTCCTCCTTGTATAAATCCT
GGTTGCTGTCTCTTTATGAGGAGTTGTGGCCCGTTGTCAGGCAACGTGGCGTGGTGTGCACTGTGTTTGC
TGACGCAACCCCCACTGGTTGGGGCATTGCCACCACCTGTCAGCTCCTTTCCGGGACTTTCGCTTTCCCC
CTCCCTATTGCCACGGCGGAACTCATCGCCGCCTGCCTTGCCCGCTGCTGGACAGGGGCTCGGCTGTTGG
GCACTGACAATTCCGTGGTGTTGTCGGGGAAATCATCGTCCTTTCCTTGGCTGCTCGCCTATGTTGCCAC
CTGGATTCTGCGCGGGACGTCCTTCTGCTACGTCCCTTCGGCCCTCAATCCAGCGGACCTTCCTTCCCGC
GGCCTGCTGCCGGCTCTGCGGCCTCTTCCGCGTCTTCGCCTTCGCCCTCAGACGAGTCGGATCTCCCTTT
GGGCCGCCTCCCCGCATCGATACCGGCTCGAGACGGGTGGCATCCCTGTGACCCCTCCCCAGTGCCTCTC
CTGGCCCTGGAAGTTGCCACTCCAGTGCCCACCAGCCTTGTCCTAATAAAATTAAGTTGCATCATTTTGT
CTGACTAGGTGTCCTTCTATAATATTATGGGGTGGAGGGGGGTGGTATGGAGCAAGGGGCAAGTTGGGAA
GACAACCTGTAGGGCCTGCGGGGTCTATTGGGAACCAAGCTGGAGTGCAGTGGCACAATCTTGGCTCACT
GCAATCTCCGCCTCCTGGGTTCAAGCGATTCTCCTGCCTCAGCCTCCCGAGTTGTTGGGATTCCAGGCAT
GCATGACCAGGCTCAGCTAATTTTTGTTTTTTTGGTAGAGACGGGGTTTCACCATATTGGCCAGGCTGGT
CTCCAACTCCTAATCTCAGGTGATCTACCCACCTTGGCCTCCCAAATTGCTGGGATTACAGGCGTGAACC
ACTGCTCCCTTCCCTGTCCTTCTCGAGCTGATTTTGTAGGTAACCACGTGCGGACCGAGCGGCCGCAGGA
ACCCCTAGTGATGGAGTTGGCCACTCCCTCTCTGCGCGCTCGCTCGCTCACTGAGGCCGGGCGACCAAAG
GTCGCCCGACGCCCGGGCTTTGCCCGGGCGGCCTCAGTGAGCGAGCGAGCGCGCAGCTGCCTGCAGGGGC
GCCTGATGCGGTATTTTCTCCTTACGCATCTGTGCGGTATTTCACACCGCATA
[95 nt withheld, positions 2784-2878]
T
[46 nt withheld, positions 2880-2925]
C
[141 nt withheld, positions 2927-3067]
CCTTTGACGTTGGAGTCCACGTTCTTT
[37 nt withheld, positions 3095-3131]
ACTCTATCTCGGGCTATTCTTTTGATTTATAAGGGATTTTGCCGATTTCGGTCTATTGGTTAAAAAATGA
GCTGATTTAACAAAAATTTAACGCGAATTTTAACAAAATATTAACGTTTACAATTTTATGGTGCACTCTC
AGTACAATCTGCTCTGATGCCGCATAGTTAAGCCAGCCCCGACACCCGCCAACACCCGCTGACGCGCCCT
GACGGGCTTGTCTGCTCCCGGCATCCGCTTACAGACAAGCTGTGACCGTCTCCGGGAGCTGCATGTGTCA
GAGGTTTTCACCGTCATCACCGAAACGCGCGAGACGAAAGGGCCTCGTGATACGCCTATTTTTATAGGTT
AATGTCATGATAATAATGGTTTCTTAGACGTCAGGTGGCACTTTTCGGGGAAATGTGCGCGGAACCCCTA
TTTGTTTATTTTTCTAAATACATTCAAATATGTATCCGCTCATGAGACAATAACCCTGATAAATGCTTCA
ATAATATTGAAAAAGGAAGAGTATGAGTATTCAACATTTCCGTGTCGCCCTTATTCCCTTTTTTGCGGCA
TTTTGCCTTCCTGTTTTTGCTCACCCAGAAACGCTGGTGAAAGTAAAAGATGCTGAAGATCAGTTGGGTG
CACGAGTGGGTTACATCGAACTGGATCTCAACAGCGGTAAGATCCTTGAGAGTTTTCGCCCCGAAGAACG
TTTTCCAATGATGAGCACTTTTAAAGTTCTGCTATGTGGCGCGGTATTATCCCGTATTGACGCCGGGCAA
GAGCAACTCGGTCGCCGCATACACTATTCTCAGAATGACTTGGTTGAGTACTCACCAGTCACAGAAAAGC
ATCTTACGGATGGCATGACAGTAAGAGAATTATGCAGTGCTGCCATAACCATGAGTGATAACACTGCGGC
CAACTTACTTCTGACAACGATCGGAGGACCGAAGGAGCTAACCGCTTTTTTGCACAACATGGGGGATCAT
GTAACTCGCCTTGATCGTTGGGAACCGGAGCTGAATGAAGCCATACCAAACGACGAGCGTGACACCACGA
TGCCTGTAGCAATGGCAACAACGTTGCGCAAACTATTAACTGGCGAACTACTTACTCTAGCTTCCCGGCA
ACAATTAATAGACTGGATGGAGGCGGATAAAGTTGCAGGACCACTTCTGCGCTCGGCCCTTCCGGCTGGC
TGGTTTATTGCTGATAAATCTGGAGCCGGTGAGCGTGGGTCTCGCGGTATCATTGCAGCACTGGGGCCAG
ATGGTAAGCCCTCCCGTATCGTAGTTATCTACACGACGGGGAGTCAGGCAACTATGGATGAACGAAATAG
ACAGATCGCTGAGATAGGTGCCTCACTGATTAAGCATTGGTAACTGTCAGACCAAGTTTACTCATATATA
CTTTAGATTGATTTAAAACTTCATTTTTAATTTAAAAGGATCTAGGTGAAGATCCTTTTTGATAATCTCA
TGACCAAAATCCCTTAACGTGAGTTTTCGTTCCACTGAGCGTCAGACCCCGTAGAAAAGATCAAAGGATC
TTCTTGAGATCCTTTTTTTCTGCGCGTAATCTGCTGCTTGCAAACAAAAAAACCACCGCTACCAGCGGTG
GTTTGTTTGCCGGATCAAGAGCTACCAACTCTTTTTCCGAAGGTAACTGGCTTCAGCAGAGCGCAGATAC
CAAATACTGTTCTTCTAGTGTAGCCGTAGTTAGGCCACCACTTCAAGAACTCTGTAGCACCGCCTACATA
CCTCGCTCTGCTAATCCTGTTACCAGTGGCTGCTGCCAGTGGCGATAAGTCGTGTCTTACCGGGTTGGAC
TCAAGACGATAGTTACCGGATAAGGCGCAGCGGTCGGGCTGAACGGGGGGTTCGTGCACACAGCCCAGCT
TGGAGCGAACGACCTACACCGAACTGAGATACCTACAGCGTGAGCTATGAGAAAGCGCCACGCTTCCCGA
AGGGAGAAAGGCGGACAGGTATCCGGTAAGCGGCAGGGTCGGAACAGGAGAGCGCACGAGGGAGCTTCCA
GGGGGAAACGCCTGGTATCTTTATAGTCCTGTCGGGTTTCGCCACCTCTGACTTGAGCGTCGATTTTTGT
GATGCTCGTCAGGGGGGCGGAGCCTATGGAAAAACGCCAGCAACGCGGCCTTTTTACGGTTCCTGGCCTT
TTGCTGGCCTTTTGCTCACATGTCCTGCAGGCAGCTGCGCGCTCGCTCGCTCACTGAGGCCGCCCGGGCG
TCGGGCGACCTTTGGTCGCCCGGCCTCAGTGAGCGAGCGAGCGCGCAGAGAGGGAGTGGCCAACTCCATC
ACTAGGGGTTCCTGCGGCCGCACGCGTTGCAAAGATGGATAAAGTTTTAAACAGAGAGGAATCTTTGCAG
CTAATGGACCTTCTAGGTCTTGAAAGGAGTGGGAATTGGCTCCGGTGCCCGTCAGTGGGCAGAGCGCACA
TCGCCCACAGTCCCCGAGAAGTTGGGGGGAGGGGTCGGCAGCAAATGGTTAATTAATCTA
Features (pLannotate 1.2.2; 16 found; start..end, strand, type, name):
     24..471     +  promoter       hSyn promoter: human synapsin I promoter; confers neuron-specific expression (Kügler et al., 2003)
    491..1429    +  CDS            miRFP: miRFP is a basic (constitutively fluorescent) near ir fluorescent protein published in 2018, derived from Rhodopseudomonas palustris. It has low acid sensitivity. It requires the cofactor biliverdin for fluorescence.
   1457..2045    +  misc_feature   WPRE: woodchuck hepatitis virus posttranscriptional regulatory element
   2065..2541    +  polyA_signal   hGH poly(A) signal: human growth hormone polyadenylation signal
   2587..2727    +  repeat_region  AAV2 ITR: inverted terminal repeat of adeno-associated virus serotype 2 inverted
   2732..2783    -  misc_feature   bom (fragment): basis of mobility region from pBR322
   2802..3257    +  rep_origin     f1 ori (sequence partly withheld): f1 bacteriophage origin of replication; arrow indicates direction of (+) strand synthesis
   3258..3307    -  misc_feature   bom (fragment): basis of mobility region from pBR322
   3409..3444    -  CDS            rop (fragment): Rop protein, which maintains plasmids at low copy number; rop
   3539..3643    +  promoter       AmpR promoter: bla
   3644..4504    +  CDS            AmpR: β-lactamase; bla; confers resistance to ampicillin, carbenicillin, and related antibiotics
   4675..5263    +  rep_origin     ori: high-copy-number ColE1/pMB1/pBR322/pUC origin of replication
   5336..5363    +  repeat_region  AAV2 ITR (fragment): inverted terminal repeat of adeno-associated virus serotype 2 inverted
   5392..5419    +  repeat_region  AAV2 ITR (fragment): inverted terminal repeat of adeno-associated virus serotype 2 inverted
   5476..5542    +  CDS            small t antigen (fragment): SV40 (simian virus 40) small t antigen
   5568..5621    +  promoter       EF-1α core promoter (fragment): core promoter for human elongation factor EF-1α
