[The description below was written by a language model from this plasmid's Addgene catalogue record and pLannotate feature annotations shown in this document.]
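Description:
pAAV-Syn-miRFP is an AAV transfer (production) plasmid built on the pAAV-Syn backbone for neuron-targeted expression of the monomeric near-infrared fluorescent protein miRFP in mammalian cells. In bacteria it is maintained as a high-copy plasmid through a ColE1/pUC-type origin and selected with ampicillin via the β-lactamase gene and its native promoter. An f1 phage origin is also present, alongside short remnants of pBR322 bom and rop sequences that are backbone leftovers rather than functional parts. The record specifies a recombination-deficient "stable" host strain, consistent with the usual need to protect the repeat-rich AAV inverted terminal repeats from rearrangement.

The payload is a single expression cassette in which the human synapsin I (hSyn) promoter, which confers neuron-specific transcription, drives the 939 bp synthetic miRFP coding sequence. miRFP is a constitutively fluorescent bacteriophytochrome-derived protein originating from Rhodopseudomonas palustris, and it needs the cofactor biliverdin to fluoresce. Downstream, a WPRE enhances transcript stability and expression, and the human growth hormone polyadenylation signal terminates the message. AAV2 ITRs flank the cassette and provide the signals for replication and packaging of the intervening DNA into AAV particles when rep/cap and helper functions are supplied in trans. The downstream ITR is annotated in full, whereas the upstream one was detected only as two short fragments, which may reflect annotation or sequencing difficulty in this structured region. Small fragments matching SV40 small t antigen and the EF-1α core promoter sit just upstream of hSyn and appear to be cloning remnants. The construct is suited to producing AAV for near-infrared labeling of neurons, or to direct transfection as an expression plasmid.
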