Addgene plasmid #108416: pAAV-Syn-miRFP
Purpose: Monomeric near-infrared fluorescent protein miRFP in mammalian-expressing AAV production plasmid
Depositing lab: Edward Boyden. Depositing organization: Massachusetts Institute of Technology. Publication: A robotic multidimensional directed evolution approach applied to fluorescent voltage reporters. Piatkevich KD, Jung EE, Straub C, Linghu C, Park D, Suk HJ, Hochbaum DR, Goodwin D, Pnevmatikakis E, Pak N, Kawashima T, Yang CT, Rhoades JL, Shemesh O, Asano S, Yoon YG, Freifeld L, Saulnier JL, Riegler C, Engert F, Hughes T, Drobizhev M, Szabo B, Ahrens MB, Flavell SW, Sabatini BL, Boyden ES. Nat Chem Biol. 2018 Feb 26. pii: 10.1038/s41589-018-0004-9. doi: 10.1038/s41589-018-0004-9. PubMed 29483642.
Backbone
  Vector backbone: pAAV-Syn
  Vector type: Mammalian Expression, AAV
Growth in bacteria
  Bacterial resistance: Ampicillin, 100 μg/mL
  Growth temperature: 30°C
  Growth strain: NEB Stable
  Copy number: High Copy
Gene/Insert
  Gene/Insert name: miRFP (alt name: Monomeric near-infrared fluorescent protein)
  Species: Synthetic
  Insert size (bp): 939
  GenBank ID: MG250278.1
  Promoter: hSyn
  Cloning method: Ligation Independent Cloning
  Sequencing primers: 5′ Syn-Fw; 3′ WPRE-Rv
Terms and licenses: Academic/Nonprofit Terms; Industry Terms: Not Available to Industry
How to cite: pAAV-Syn-miRFP was a gift from Edward Boyden (Addgene plasmid # 108416 ; http://n2t.net/addgene:108416 ; RRID:Addgene_108416)
